>Addgene plasmid #208583 | BA.2.86 | addgene full sequence | sequence record 409580 | Addgene NGS Result
GACGGATCGGGAGATCTCCCGATCCCCTATGGTGCACTCTCAGTACAATCTGCTCTGATGCCGCATAGTT
AAGCCAGTATCTGCTCCCTGCTTGTGTGTTGGAGGTCGCTGAGTAGTGCGCGAGCAAAATTTAAGCTACA
ACAAGGCAAGGCTTGACCGACAATTGCATGAAGAATCTGCTTAGGGTTAGGCGTTTTGCGCTGCTTCGCG
ATGTACGGGCCAGATATACGCGTTGACATTGATTATTGACTAGTTATTAATAGTAATCAATTACGGGGTC
ATTAGTTCATAGCCCATATATGGAGTTCCGCGTTACATAACTTACGGTAAATGGCCCGCCTGGCTGACCG
CCCAACGACCCCCGCCCATTGACGTCAATAATGACGTATGTTCCCATAGTAACGCCAATAGGGACTTTCC
ATTGACGTCAATGGGTGGAGTATTTACGGTAAACTGCCCACTTGGCAGTACATCAAGTGTATCATATGCC
AAGTACGCCCCCTATTGACGTCAATGACGGTAAATGGCCCGCCTGGCATTATGCCCAGTACATGACCTTA
TGGGACTTTCCTACTTGGCAGTACATCTACGTATTAGTCATCGCTATTACCATGGTGATGCGGTTTTGGC
AGTACATCAATGGGCGTGGATAGCGGTTTGACTCACGGGGATTTCCAAGTCTCCACCCCATTGACGTCAA
TGGGAGTTTGTTTTGGCACCAAAATCAACGGGACTTTCCAAAATGTCGTAACAACTCCGCCCCATTGACG
CAAATGGGCGGTAGGCGTGTACGGTGGGAGGTCTATATAAGCAGAGCTCTCTGGCTAACTAGAGAACCCA
CTGCTTACTGGCTTATCGAAATTAATACGACTCACTATAGGGAGACCCAAGCTGGCTAGCGTTTAAACTT
AAGCTTATGGCCACC
[912 nt withheld, positions 926-1837]
GTGGAAAAGGGCATCTACCAGACCAGCAACTTCCGGGTGCAGCCCACCGAATCCATCGTGCGGTTCCCCA
ATGTGACC
[579 nt withheld, positions 1916-2494]
AAGAAAAGCACCAATCTCGTGAAGAACAAATGCGTGAACTTCAACTTCAACGGCCTGACCGGCACAGGCG
TGCTGACAAAAAGCAACAAGAAGTTCCTGCCATTCCAGCAGTTTGGCCGGGATATCGTCGATACCACAGA
CGCCGTTAGAGATCCCCAGACACTGGAAATCCTGGACATCACCCCTTGCAGCTTCGGCGGAGTGTCTGTG
ATCACCCCTGGCACCAACACCAGCAATCAGGTGGCAGTGCTGTACCAGGGCGTGAACTGTACCGAAGTGA
GCGTGGCCATTCACGCCGATCAGCTGACACCTACATGGCGGGTGTACTCCACCGGCAGCAATGTGTTTCA
GACCAGAGCCGGCTGTCTGATCGGAGCCGAGTACGTGAACAATAGCTACGAGTGCGACATCCCCATCGGC
GCTGGCGTGTGTGCCAGCTACCAGACACAGACAAAGAGCCGCAGACGGGCCAGATCTGTGGCCAGCCAGA
GCATCATTGCCTACACAATGTCTCTGGGCGCCGAGAACAGCGTGGCCTACTCCAACAACTCTATCGCTAT
CCCCACCAACTTCACCATCAGCGTGACCACAGAGATCCTGCCTGTGTCCATGACCAAGACCAGCGTGGAC
TGCACCATGTACATCTGCGGCGATTCCACCGAGTGCTCCAACCTGCTGCTGCAGTACGGCAGCTTCTGCA
CCCAGCTGAAAAGAGCCCTGACAGGGATCGCCGTGGAACAGGACAAGAACACCCAAGAGGTGTTCGCCCA
AGTGAAGCAGATCTACAAGACCCCTCCTATCAAGTACTTCGGCGGCTTCAATTTCAGCCAGATTCTGCCC
GATCCTAGCAAGCCCAGCAAGCGGAGCTTCATCGAGGACCTGCTGTTCAACAAAGTGACACTGGCCGACG
CCGGCTTCATCAAGCAGTATGGCGATTGTCTGGGCGACATTGCCGCCAGGGATCTGATTTGCGCCCAGAA
GTTTAACGGACTGACAGTGCTGCCTCCTCTGCTGACCGATGAGATGATCGCCCAGTACACATCTGCCCTG
CTGGCCGGCACAATCACAAGCGGCTGGACATTTGGAGCTGGCGCCGCTCTGCAGATCCCCTTTGCTATGC
AGATGGCCTACAGATTCAACGGCATCGGAGTGACCCAGAATGTGCTGTACGAGAACCAGAAGCTGATCGC
CAACCAGTTCAACAGCGCCATCGGCAAGATCCAGGACAGCCTGTTCAGCACAGCAAGCGCCCTGGGAAAG
CTGCAGGACGTGGTCAACCACAATGCCCAGGCACTGAACACCCTGGTCAAGCAGCTGTCCTCCAAGTTCG
GCGCCATCAGCTCTGTGCTGAACGATATCCTGAGCAGACTGGACAAGGTGGAGGCCGAGGTGCAGATCGA
CAGACTGATCACAGGCAGACTGCAGAGCCTCCAGACATACGTGACCCAGCAGCTGATCAGAGCCGCCGAG
ATTAGAGCCTCTGCCAATCTGGCCGCCACCAAGATGTCTGAGTGTGTGCTGGGCCAGAGCAAGAGAGTGG
ACTTTTGCGGCAAGGGCTACCACCTGATGAGCTTCCCTCAGTCTGCCCCTCACGGCGTGGTGTTTCTGCA
CGTGACATACGTTCCCGCTCAAGAGAAGAATTTCACCACCGCTCCAGCCATCTGCCACGACGGCAAAGCC
CACTTTCCTAGAGAAGGCGTGTTCGTGTCCAACGGCACCCATTGGTTCGTGACACAGCGGAACTTCTACG
AGCCCCAGATCATCACCACCGACAACACCTTCGTGTCTGGCAACTGCGACGTCGTGATCGGCATTGTGAA
CAATACCGTGTACGACCCTCTGCAGTTGGAGCTGGACAGCTTCAAAGAGGAACTGGACAAGTACTTTAAG
AACCACACAAGCCCCGACGTGGACCTGGGCGATATCAGCGGAATCAATGCCAGCGTCGTGAACATCCAGA
AAGAGATCGACCGGCTGAACGAGGTGGCCAAGAATCTGAACGAGAGCCTGATCGACCTGCAAGAACTGGG
GAAGTACGAGCAGTACATCAAGTGGCCCTGGTACATCTGGCTGGGCTTTATCGCCGGACTGATTGCCATC
GTGATGGTCACAATCATGCTGTGTTGCATGACCAGCTGCTGTAGCTGCCTGAAGGGCTGTTGTAGCTGTG
GCAGCTGCTGCTGATTCGACGAGGACGATTCTGAGCCCGTGCTGAAGGGCGTGAAACTGCACTACACATG
AGCGGCCGCTCGAGTCTAGAGGGCCCGTTTAAACCCGCTGATCAGCCTCGACTGTGCCTTCTAGTTGCCA
GCCATCTGTTGTTTGCCCCTCCCCCGTGCCTTCCTTGACCCTGGAAGGTGCCACTCCCACTGTCCTTTCC
TAATAAAATGAGGAAATTGCATCGCATTGTCTGAGTAGGTGTCATTCTATTCTGGGGGGTGGGGTGGGGC
AGGACAGCAAGGGGGAGGATTGGGAAGACAATAGCAGGCATGCTGGGGATGCGGTGGGCTCTATGGCTTC
TGAGGCGGAAAGAACCAGCTGGGGCTCTAGGGGGTATCCCC
[124 nt withheld, positions 5056-5179]
C
[91 nt withheld, positions 5181-5271]
A
[49 nt withheld, positions 5273-5321]
CCTTTGACGTTGGAGTCCACGTTCTTT
[37 nt withheld, positions 5349-5385]
ACCCTATCTCGGTCTATTCTTTTGATTTATAAGGGATTTTGCCGATTTCGGCCTATTGGTTAAAAAATGA
GCTGATTTAACAAAAATTTAACGCGAATTAATTCTGTGGAATGTGTGTCAGTTAGGGTGTGGAAAGTCCC
CAGGCTCCCCAGCAGGCAGAAGTATGCAAAGCATGCATCTCAATTAGTCAGCAACCAGGTGTGGAAAGTC
CCCAGGCTCCCCAGCAGGCAGAAGTATGCAAAGCATGCATCTCAATTAGTCAGCAACCATAGTCCCGCCC
CTAACTCCGCCCATCCCGCCCCTAACTCCGCCCAGTTCCGCCCATTCTCCGCCCCATGGCTGACTAATTT
TTTTTATTTATGCAGAGGCCGAGGCCGCCTCTGCCTCTGAGCTATTCCAGAAGTAGTGAGGAGGCTTTTT
TGGAGGCCTAGGCTTTTGCAAAAAGCTCCCGGGAGCTTGTATATCCATTTTCGGATCTGATCAAGAGACA
GGATGAGGATCGTTTCGCATGATTGAACAAGATGGATTGCACGCAGGTTCTCCGGCCGCTTGGGTGGAGA
GGCTATTCGGCTATGACTGGGCACAACAGACAATCGGCTGCTCTGATGCCGCCGTGTTCCGGCTGTCAGC
GCAGGGGCGCCCGGTTCTTTTTGTCAAGACCGACCTGTCCGGTGCCCTGAATGAACTGCAGGACGAGGCA
GCGCGGCTATCGTGGCTGGCCACGACGGGCGTTCCTTGCGCAGCTGTGCTCGACGTTGTCACTGAAGCGG
GAAGGGACTGGCTGCTATTGGGCGAAGTGCCGGGGCAGGATCTCCTGTCATCTCACCTTGCTCCTGCCGA
GAAAGTATCCATCATGGCTGATGCAATGCGGCGGCTGCATACGCTTGATCCGGCTACCTGCCCATTCGAC
CACCAAGCGAAACATCGCATCGAGCGAGCACGTACTCGGATGGAAGCCGGTCTTGTCGATCAGGATGATC
TGGACGAAGAGCATCAGGGGCTCGCGCCAGCCGAACTGTTCGCCAGGCTCAAGGCGCGCATGCCCGACGG
CGAGGATCTCGTCGTGACCCATGGCGATGCCTGCTTGCCGAATATCATGGTGGAAAATGGCCGCTTTTCT
GGATTCATCGACTGTGGCCGGCTGGGTGTGGCGGACCGCTATCAGGACATAGCGTTGGCTACCCGTGATA
TTGCTGAAGAGCTTGGCGGCGAATGGGCTGACCGCTTCCTCGTGCTTTACGGTATCGCCGCTCCCGATTC
GCAGCGCATCGCCTTCTATCGCCTTCTTGACGAGTTCTTCTGAGCGGGACTCTGGGGTTCGAAATGACCG
ACCAAGCGACGCCCAACCTGCCATCACGAGATTTCGATTCCACCGCCGCCTTCTATGAAAGGTTGGGCTT
CGGAATCGTTTTCCGGGACGCCGGCTGGATGATCCTCCAGCGCGGGGATCTCATGCTGGAGTTCTTCGCC
CACCCCAACTTGTTTATTGCAGCTTATAATGGTTACAAATAAAGCAATAGCATCACAAATTTCACAAATA
AAGCATTTTTTTCACTGCATTCTAGTTGTGGTTTGTCCAAACTCATCAATGTATCTTATCATGTCTGTAT
ACCGTCGACCTCTAGCTAGAGCTTGGCGTAATCATGGTCATAGCTGTTTCCTGTGTGAAATTGTTATCCG
CTCACAATTCCACACAACATACGAGCCGGAAGCATAAAGTGTAAAGCCTGGGGTGCCTAATGAGTGAGCT
AACTCACATTAATTGCGTTGCGCTCACTGCCCGCTTTCCAGTCGGGAAACCTGTCGTGCCAGCTGCATTA
ATGAATCGGCCAACGCGCGGGGAGAGGCGGTTTGCGTATTGGGCGCTCTTCCGCTTCCTCGCTCACTGAC
TCGCTGCGCTCGGTCGTTCGGCTGCGGCGAGCGGTATCAGCTCACTCAAAGGCGGTAATACGGTTATCCA
CAGAATCAGGGGATAACGCAGGAAAGAACATGTGAGCAAAAGGCCAGCAAAAGGCCAGGAACCGTAAAAA
GGCCGCGTTGCTGGCGTTTTTCCATAGGCTCCGCCCCCCTGACGAGCATCACAAAAATCGACGCTCAAGT
CAGAGGTGGCGAAACCCGACAGGACTATAAAGATACCAGGCGTTTCCCCCTGGAAGCTCCCTCGTGCGCT
CTCCTGTTCCGACCCTGCCGCTTACCGGATACCTGTCCGCCTTTCTCCCTTCGGGAAGCGTGGCGCTTTC
TCATAGCTCACGCTGTAGGTATCTCAGTTCGGTGTAGGTCGTTCGCTCCAAGCTGGGCTGTGTGCACGAA
CCCCCCGTTCAGCCCGACCGCTGCGCCTTATCCGGTAACTATCGTCTTGAGTCCAACCCGGTAAGACACG
ACTTATCGCCACTGGCAGCAGCCACTGGTAACAGGATTAGCAGAGCGAGGTATGTAGGCGGTGCTACAGA
GTTCTTGAAGTGGTGGCCTAACTACGGCTACACTAGAAGAACAGTATTTGGTATCTGCGCTCTGCTGAAG
CCAGTTACCTTCGGAAAAAGAGTTGGTAGCTCTTGATCCGGCAAACAAACCACCGCTGGTAGCGGTGGTT
TTTTTGTTTGCAAGCAGCAGATTACGCGCAGAAAAAAAGGATCTCAAGAAGATCCTTTGATCTTTTCTAC
GGGGTCTGACGCTCAGTGGAACGAAAACTCACGTTAAGGGATTTTGGTCATGAGATTATCAAAAAGGATC
TTCACCTAGATCCTTTTAAATTAAAAATGAAGTTTTAAATCAATCTAAAGTATATATGAGTAAACTTGGT
CTGACAGTTACCAATGCTTAATCAGTGAGGCACCTATCTCAGCGATCTGTCTATTTCGTTCATCCATAGT
TGCCTGACTCCCCGTCGTGTAGATAACTACGATACGGGAGGGCTTACCATCTGGCCCCAGTGCTGCAATG
ATACCGCGAGACCCACGCTCACCGGCTCCAGATTTATCAGCAATAAACCAGCCAGCCGGAAGGGCCGAGC
GCAGAAGTGGTCCTGCAACTTTATCCGCCTCCATCCAGTCTATTAATTGTTGCCGGGAAGCTAGAGTAAG
TAGTTCGCCAGTTAATAGTTTGCGCAACGTTGTTGCCATTGCTACAGGCATCGTGGTGTCACGCTCGTCG
TTTGGTATGGCTTCATTCAGCTCCGGTTCCCAACGATCAAGGCGAGTTACATGATCCCCCATGTTGTGCA
AAAAAGCGGTTAGCTCCTTCGGTCCTCCGATCGTTGTCAGAAGTAAGTTGGCCGCAGTGTTATCACTCAT
GGTTATGGCAGCACTGCATAATTCTCTTACTGTCATGCCATCCGTAAGATGCTTTTCTGTGACTGGTGAG
TACTCAACCAAGTCATTCTGAGAATAGTGTATGCGGCGACCGAGTTGCTCTTGCCCGGCGTCAATACGGG
ATAATACCGCGCCACATAGCAGAACTTTAAAAGTGCTCATCATTGGAAAACGTTCTTCGGGGCGAAAACT
CTCAAGGATCTTACCGCTGTTGAGATCCAGTTCGATGTAACCCACTCGTGCACCCAACTGATCTTCAGCA
TCTTTTACTTTCACCAGCGTTTCTGGGTGAGCAAAAACAGGAAGGCAAAATGCCGCAAAAAAGGGAATAA
GGGCGACACGGAAATGTTGAATACTCATACTCTTCCTTTTTCAATATTATTGAAGCATTTATCAGGGTTA
TTGTCTCATGAGCGGATACATATTTGAATGTATTTAGAAAAATAAACAAATAGGGGTTCCGCGCACATTT
CCCCGAAAAGTGCCACCTGACGTC
Features (pLannotate 1.2.2; 20 found; start..end, strand, type, name):
     28..80      -  misc_feature   bom (fragment): basis of mobility region from pBR322
    235..614     +  enhancer       CMV enhancer: human cytomegalovirus immediate early enhancer
    615..818     +  promoter       CMV promoter: human cytomegalovirus (CMV) immediate early promoter
    814..847     +  LTR            5' LTR (truncated) (fragment): truncated 5' long terminal repeat (LTR) from HIV-1
    863..881     +  promoter       T7 promoter: promoter for bacteriophage T7 RNA polymerase
    926..4732    +  CDS            S (sequence partly withheld): SPIKE_SARS2 - Experimental evidence at protein level: Swiss-Prot protein existence level 1. [Spike glycoprotein]: May down-regulate host tetherin (BST2) by lysosomal degradation, thereby counteracting its antiviral activity. From Severe acute respiratory syndrome coronavirus 2 (2019-nCoV) (SARS-CoV-2).
   4786..5010    +  polyA_signal   bGH poly(A) signal: bovine growth hormone polyadenylation signal
   5014..5035    +  promoter       SV40 promoter (fragment): SV40 enhancer and early promoter
   5056..5484    +  rep_origin     f1 ori (sequence partly withheld): f1 bacteriophage origin of replication; arrow indicates direction of (+) strand synthesis
   5498..5827    +  promoter       SV40 promoter: SV40 enhancer and early promoter
   5894..6685    +  CDS            neo: KKA2_KLEPN - Also known as kan, nptII. Experimental evidence at protein level: Swiss-Prot protein existence level 1. Resistance to kanamycin, neomycin, paromomycin, ribostamycin, butirosin and gentamicin B. From Klebsiella pneumoniae.
   6709..6867    +  CDS            ble (fragment): BLE_KLEPN - Experimental evidence at protein level: Swiss-Prot protein existence level 1. Binding protein with a strong affinity to the bleomycin family of antibiotics. Binds to CL990; an antimitotic-antibiotic compound. From Klebsiella pneumoniae.
   6862..6983    +  polyA_signal   SV40 poly(A) signal: SV40 polyadenylation signal
   7056..7072    -  protein_bind   lac operator: The lac repressor binds to the lac operator to inhibit transcription in E. coli. This inhibition can be relieved by adding lactose or isopropyl-β-D-thiogalactopyranoside (IPTG). lac repressor encoded by lacI
   7080..7110    -  promoter       lac promoter: promoter for the E. coli lac operon
   7125..7146    -  protein_bind   CAP binding site: CAP binding activates transcription in the presence of cAMP. E. coli catabolite activator protein
   7159..7251    -  CDS            lacI (fragment): lac repressor; lacI; The lac repressor binds to the lac operator to inhibit transcription in E. coli. This inhibition can be relieved by adding lactose or isopropyl-β-D-thiogalactopyranoside (IPTG).
   7434..8022    -  rep_origin     ori: high-copy-number ColE1/pMB1/pBR322/pUC origin of replication
   8193..9053    -  CDS            AmpR: β-lactamase; bla; confers resistance to ampicillin, carbenicillin, and related antibiotics
   9054..9158    -  promoter       AmpR promoter: bla
