[The description below was written by a language model from this plasmid's Addgene catalogue record and pLannotate feature annotations shown in this document.]
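Description:
BA.2.86 is a mammalian expression plasmid built on the pcDNA3.1 backbone that encodes the spike glycoprotein of the SARS-CoV-2 Omicron-lineage variant BA.2.86, with the last 19 amino acids of the cytoplasmic tail removed. The sequenced record is 9,189 nt. In bacteria it is maintained through a high-copy ColE1/pUC-type origin and selected with ampicillin via the β-lactamase gene and its native promoter. An f1 origin is also present, a standard backbone element that permits single-stranded DNA production.

The spike open reading frame (about 3.8 kb) sits downstream of the human cytomegalovirus immediate-early enhancer and promoter, which drive strong constitutive transcription in mammalian cells, and is followed by the bovine growth hormone polyadenylation signal. A T7 promoter lies between the CMV promoter and the insert and can serve for in vitro transcription or as a sequencing primer site. A separate SV40 early promoter drives a neomycin phosphotransferase gene terminated by the SV40 poly(A) signal, allowing G418 selection of stably transfected cells. The automated annotation also reports several short fragments (a truncated HIV-1 LTR, ble, lacI, bom and a lac promoter/operator region); these are brief matches to backbone sequence and do not appear to be functional parts of the design.

The record does not state a specific application beyond spike expression. Truncating the spike cytoplasmic tail is, in general, a common modification that removes an ER-retention signal, increases surface display and improves incorporation into pseudotyped viral particles, so constructs of this kind are typically used in pseudovirus neutralisation assays and studies of variant entry and antibody escape.
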