Addgene plasmid #208583: BA.2.86
Purpose: Mammalian expression vector for expressing BA.2.86 SARS-CoV-2 Spike, with 19AA cytoplasmic tail truncation
Depositing lab: Ben Murrell. Depositing organization: Karolinska Institutet.
Backbone
  Vector backbone: pcDNA3.1
  Vector type: Mammalian Expression
Growth in bacteria
  Bacterial resistance: Ampicillin, 100 μg/mL
  Growth temperature: 37°C
  Growth strain: DH5alpha
  Copy number: High Copy
Gene/Insert
  Gene/Insert name: SARS-CoV-2 variant BA.2.86 spike
  Entrez Gene: S (a.k.a. GU280_gp02, spike glycoprotein)
Terms and licenses: Academic/Nonprofit Terms; Industry Terms: Not Available to Industry
How to cite: BA.2.86 was a gift from Ben Murrell (Addgene plasmid # 208583 ; http://n2t.net/addgene:208583 ; RRID:Addgene_208583)
